>Addgene plasmid #141720 | TFORF0820 | addgene full sequence | sequence record 391490 | Addgene NGS Result
TTAATGTAGTCTTATGCAATACTCTTGTAGTCTTGCAACATGGTAACGATGAGTTAGCAACATGCCTTAC
AAGGAGAGAAAAAGCACCGTGCATGCCGATTGGTGGAAGTAAGGTGGTACGATCGTGCCTTATTAGGAAG
GCAACAGACGGGTCTGACATGGATTGGACGAACCACTGAATTGCCGCATTGCAGAGATATTGTATTTAAG
TGCCTAGCTCGATACATAAACGGGTCTCTCTGGTTAGACCAGATCTGAGCCTGGGAGCTCTCTGGCTAAC
TAGGGAACCCACTGCTTAAGCCTCAATAAAGCTTGCCTTGAGTGCTTCAAGTAGTGTGTGCCCGTCTGTT
GTGTGACTCTGGTAACTAGAGATCCCTCAGACCCTTTTAGTCAGTGTGGAAAATCTCTAGCAGTGGCGCC
CGAACAGGGACTTGAAAGCGAAAGGGAAACCAGAGGAGCTCTCTCGACGCAGGACTCGGCTTGCTGAAGC
GCGCACGGCAAGAGGCGAGGGGCGGCGACTGGTGAGTACGCCAAAAATTTTGACTAGCGGAGGCTAGAAG
GAGAGAGATGGGTGCGAGAGCGTCAGTATTAAGCGGGGGAGAATTAGATCGCGATGGGAAAAAATTCGGT
TAAGGCCAGGGGGAAAGAAAAAATATAAATTAAAACATATAGTATGGGCAAGCAGGGAGCTAGAACGATT
CGCAGTTAATCCTGGCCTGTTAGAAACATCAGAAGGCTGTAGACAAATACTGGGACAGCTACAACCATCC
CTTCAGACAGGATCAGAAGAACTTAGATCATTATATAATACAGTAGCAACCCTCTATTGTGTGCATCAAA
GGATAGAGATAAAAGACACCAAGGAAGCTTTAGACAAGATAGAGGAAGAGCAAAACAAAAGTAAGACCAC
CGCACAGCAAGCGGCCGCTGATCTTCAGACCTGGAGGAGGAGATATGAGGGACAATTGGAGAAGTGAATT
ATATAAATATAAAGTAGTAAAAATTGAACCATTAGGAGTAGCACCCACCAAGGCAAAGAGAAGAGTGGTG
CAGAGAGAAAAAAGAGCAGTGGGAATAGGAGCTTTGTTCCTTGGGTTCTTGGGAGCAGCAGGAAGCACTA
TGGGCGCAGCGTCAATGACGCTGACGGTACAGGCCAGACAATTATTGTCTGGTATAGTGCAGCAGCAGAA
CAATTTGCTGAGGGCTATTGAGGCGCAACAGCATCTGTTGCAACTCACAGTCTGGGGCATCAAGCAGCTC
CAGGCAAGAATCCTGGCTGTGGAAAGATACCTAAAGGATCAACAGCTCCTGGGGATTTGGGGTTGCTCTG
GAAAACTCATTTGCACCACTGCTGTGCCTTGGAATGCTAGTTGGAGTAATAAATCTCTGGAACAGATTTG
GAATCACACGACCTGGATGGAGTGGGACAGAGAAATTAACAATTACACAAGCTTAATACACTCCTTAATT
GAAGAATCGCAAAACCAGCAAGAAAAGAATGAACAAGAATTATTGGAATTAGATAAATGGGCAAGTTTGT
GGAATTGGTTTAACATAACAAATTGGCTGTGGTATATAAAATTATTCATAATGATAGTAGGAGGCTTGGT
AGGTTTAAGAATAGTTTTTGCTGTACTTTCTATAGTGAATAGAGTTAGGCAGGGATATTCACCATTATCG
TTTCAGACCCACCTCCCAACCCCGAGGGGACCCATGCATTGCATCTCAATTAGTCAGCAACCAGGTGTGG
AAAGTCCCCAGGCTCCCCAGCAGGCAGAAGTATGCAAAGCATGCGTCTCAATTAGTCAGCAACCATAGTC
CCGCCCCTAACTCCGCCCATCCCGCCCCTAACTCCGCCCAGTTCCGCCCATTCTCCGCCCCATGGCTGAC
TAATTTTTTTTATTTATGCAGAGGCCGAGGCCGCCTCGGCCTCTGAGCTATTCCAGAAGTAGTGAGGAGG
CTTTTTTGGAGGCCTAGGCTTTTGCAAAAAGCTTTCTAGAGGTACCACCGGAGCTTACCATGACCGAGTA
CAAGCCCACGGTGCGCCTCGCCACCCGCGACGACGTCCCCAGGGCCGTACGCACCCTCGCCGCCGCGTTC
GCCGACTACCCCGCCACGCGCCACACCGTCGATCCGGACCGCCACATCGAGCGGGTCACCGAGCTGCAAG
AACTCTTCCTCACGCGCGTCGGGCTCGACATCGGCAAGGTGTGGGTCGCGGACGACGGCGCCGCCGTGGC
GGTCTGGACCACGCCGGAGAGCGTCGAAGCGGGGGCGGTGTTCGCCGAGATCGGCCCGCGCATGGCCGAG
TTGAGCGGTTCCCGGCTGGCCGCGCAGCAACAGATGGAAGGCCTCCTGGCGCCGCACCGGCCCAAGGAGC
CCGCGTGGTTCCTGGCCACCGTCGGCGTCTCGCCCGACCACCAGGGCAAGGGTCTGGGCAGCGCCGTCGT
GCTCCCCGGAGTGGAGGCGGCCGAGCGCGCCGGGGTGCCCGCCTTCCTGGAGACCTCCGCGCCCCGCAAC
CTCCCCTTCTACGAGCGGCTCGGCTTCACCGTCACCGCCGACGTCGAGGTGCCCGAAGGACCGCGCACCT
GGTGCATGACCCGCAAGCCCGGTGCCAGTTAACGAATTCTAGATCTTGAGACAAATGGCAGTATTCATCC
ACAATTTTAAAAGAAAAGGGGGGATTGGGGGGTACAGTGCAGGGGAAAGAATAGTAGACATAATAGCAAC
AGACATACAAACTAAAGAATTACAAAAACAAATTACAAAAATTCAAAATTTTCGGGTTTATTACAGGGAC
AGCAGAGATCCACTTTGGCGCCGGCTCGAGGCCTGCAGGTGCAAAGATGGATAAAGTTTTAAACAGAGAG
GAATCTTTGCAGCTAATGGACCTTCTAGGTCTTGAAAGGAGTGGGAATTGGCTCCGGTGCCCGTCAGTGG
GCAGAGCGCACATCGCCCACAGTCCCCGAGAAGTTGGGGGGAGGGGTCGGCAATTGAACCGGTGCCTAGA
GAAGGTGGCGCGGGGTAAACTGGGAAAGTGATGTCGTGTACTGGCTCCGCCTTTTTCCCGAGGGTGGGGG
AGAACCGTATATAAGTGCAGTAGTCGCCGTGAACGTTCTTTTTCGCAACGGGTTTGCCGCCAGAACACAG
GTAAGTGCCGTGTGTGGTTCCCGCGGGCCTGGCCTCTTTACGGGTTATGGCCCTTGCGTGCCTTGAATTA
CTTCCACCTGGCTGCAGTACGTGATTCTTGATCCCGAGCTTCGGGTTGGAAGTGGGTGGGAGAGTTCGAG
GCCTTGCGCTTAAGGAGCCCCTTCGCCTCGTGCTTGAGTTGAGGCCTGGCCTGGGCGCTGGGGCCGCCGC
GTGCGAATCTGGTGGCACCTTCGCGCCTGTCTCGCTGCTTTCGATAAGTCTCTAGCCATTTAAAATTTTT
GATGACCTGCTGCGACGCTTTTTTTCTGGCAAGATAGTCTTGTAAATGCGGGCCAAGATCTGCACACTGG
TATTTCGGTTTTTGGGGCCGCGGGCGGCGACGGGGCCCGTGCGTCCCAGCGCACATGTTCGGCGAGGCGG
GGCCTGCGAGCGCGGCCACCGAGAATCGGACGGGGGTAGTCTCAAGCTGGCCGGCCTGCTCTGGTGCCTG
GCCTCGCGCCGCCGTGTATCGCCCCGCCCTGGGCGGCAAGGCTGGCCCGGTCGGCACCAGTTGCGTGAGC
GGAAAGATGGCCGCTTCCCGGCCCTGCTGCAGGGAGCTCAAAATGGAGGACGCGGCGCTCGGGAGAGCGG
GCGGGTGAGTCACCCACACAAAGGAAAAGGGCCTTTCCGTCCTCAGCCGTCGCTTCATGTGACTCCACGG
AGTACCGGGCGCCGTCCAGGCACCTCGATTAGTTCTCGAGCTTTTGGAGTACGTCGTCTTTAGGTTGGGG
GGAGGGGTTTTATGCGATGGAGTTTCCCCACACTGAGTGGGTGGAGACTGAAGTTAGGCCAGCTTGGCAC
TTGATGTAATTCTCCTTGGAATTTGCCCTTTTTGAGTTTGGATCTTGGTTCATTCTCAAGCCTCAGACAG
TGGTTCAAAGTTTTTTTCTTCCATTTCAGGTGTCGTGAGGCTAGCACCGCCACCATGTACTGGAAGCATG
AGAACGCCGCCCCGGCGTTGCCCGAGGGCTGCCGGCTGCCGGCCGAGGGCGGCCCCGCCACCGACCAGGT
GATGGCCCAGCCAGGGTCCGGCTGCAAAGCGACCACCCGCTGTCTTGAAGGGACCGCGCCGCCCGCCATG
GCTCAGTCTGACGCCGAGGCCCTGGCAGGAGCTCTGGACAAGGACGAGGGTCAGGCCTCCCCATGTACGC
CCAGCACGCCATCTGTCTGCTCACCGCCCTCTGCCGCCTCCTCCGTGCCGTCTGCAGGCAAGAACATCTG
CTCCAGCTGCGGCCTCGAGATCCTGGACCGATATCTGCTCAAGGTCAACAACCTCATCTGGCACGTGCGG
TGCCTCGAGTGCTCCGTGTGTCGCACGTCGCTGAGGCAGCAGAACAGCTGCTACATCAAGAACAAGGAGA
TCTTCTGCAAGATGGACTACTTCAGCCGATTCGGGACCAAGTGTGCCCGGTGCGGCCGACAGATCTACGC
CAGCGACTGGGTGCGGAGAGCTCGCGGCAACGCCTACCACCTGGCCTGCTTCGCCTGCTTCTCGTGCAAG
CGCCAGCTGTCCACTGGTGAGGAGTTCGGCCTGGTCGAGGAGAAGGTGCTCTGCCGCATCCACTACGACA
CCATGATTGAGAACCTCAAGAGGGCCGCCGAGAACGGGAACGGCCTCACGTTGGAGGGGGCAGTGCCCTC
GGAACAGGACAGTCAACCCAAGCCGGCCAAGCGCGCGCGGACGTCCTTCACCGCGGAACAGCTGCAGGTT
ATGCAGGCGCAGTTCGCGCAGGACAACAACCCCGACGCTCAGACGCTGCAGAAGCTGGCGGACATGACGG
GCCTCAGCCGGAGAGTCATCCAGGTGTGGTTTCAAAACTGCCGGGCGCGTCATAAAAAGCACACGCCGCA
ACACCCAGTGCCGCCCTCGGGGGCGCCCCCGTCCCGCCTTCCCTCCGCCCTGTCCGACGACATCCACTAC
ACCCCGTTCAGCAGCCCCGAGCGGGCGCGCATGGTCACCCTGCACGGCTACATTGAGAGTCAGGTACAGT
GCGGGCAGGTGCACTGCCGGCTGCCTTACACCGCACCCCCCGTCCACCTCAAAGCCGATATGGATGGGCC
GCTCTCCAACCGGGGTGAGAAGGTCATCCTTTTTCAGTACTAGTAATGAACTAGTCCGTAACTTGAAAGT
ATTTCGATTTCTTGGCTTTATATATCTTGTGGAAAGGACGACACTGCTTTACAAGAGGATCCCGCACGCG
TTAAGTCGACAATCAACCTCTGGATTACAAAATTTGTGAAAGATTGACTGGTATTCTTAACTATGTTGCT
CCTTTTACGCTATGTGGATACGCTGCTTTAATGCCTTTGTATCATGCTATTGCTTCCCGTATGGCTTTCA
TTTTCTCCTCCTTGTATAAATCCTGGTTGCTGTCTCTTTATGAGGAGTTGTGGCCCGTTGTCAGGCAACG
TGGCGTGGTGTGCACTGTGTTTGCTGACGCAACCCCCACTGGTTGGGGCATTGCCACCACCTGTCAGCTC
CTTTCCGGGACTTTCGCTTTCCCCCTCCCTATTGCCACGGCGGAACTCATCGCCGCCTGCCTTGCCCGCT
GCTGGACAGGGGCTCGGCTGTTGGGCACTGACAATTCCGTGGTGTTGTCGGGGAAATCATCGTCCTTTCC
TTGGCTGCTCGCCTGTGTTGCCACCTGGATTCTGCGCGGGACGTCCTTCTGCTACGTCCCTTCGGCCCTC
AATCCAGCGGACCTTCCTTCCCGCGGCCTGCTGCCGGCTCTGCGGCCTCTTCCGCGTCTTCGCCTTCGCC
CTCAGACGAGTCGGATCTCCCTTTGGGCCGCCTCCCCGCGTCGACTTTAAGACCAATGACTTACAAGGCA
GCTGTAGATCTTAGCCACTTTTTAAAAGAAAAGGGGGGACTGGAAGGGCTAATTCACTCCCAACGAAGAC
AAGATCTGCTTTTTGCTTGTACTGGGTCTCTCTGGTTAGACCAGATCTGAGCCTGGGAGCTCTCTGGCTA
ACTAGGGAACCCACTGCTTAAGCCTCAATAAAGCTTGCCTTGAGTGCTTCAAGTAGTGTGTGCCCGTCTG
TTGTGTGACTCTGGTAACTAGAGATCCCTCAGACCCTTTTAGTCAGTGTGGAAAATCTCTAGCAGTACGT
ATAGTAGTTCATGTCATCTTATTATTCAGTATTTATAACTTGCAAAGAAATGAATATCAGAGAGTGAGAG
GAACTTGTTTATTGCAGCTTATAATGGTTACAAATAAAGCAATAGCATCACAAATTTCACAAATAAAGCA
TTTTTTTCACTGCATTCTAGTTGTGGTTTGTCCAAACTCATCAATGTATCTTATCATGTCTGGCTCTAGC
TATCCCGCCCCTAACTCCGCCCATCCCGCCCCTAACTCCGCCCAGTTCCGCCCATTCTCCGCCCCATGGC
TGACTAATTTTTTTTATTTATGCAGAGGCCGAGGCCGCCTCGGCCTCTGAGCTATTCCAGAAGTAGTGAG
GAGGCTTTTTTGGAGGCCTAGGGACGTACCCAATTCGCCCTATAGTGAGTCGTATTACGCGCGCTCACTG
GCCGTCGTTTTACAACGTCGTGACTGGGAAAACCCTGGCGTTACCCAACTTAATCGCCTTGCAGCACATC
CCCCTTTCGCCAGCTGGCGTAATAGCGAAGAGGCCCGCACCGATCGCCCTTCCCAACAGTTGCGCAGCCT
GAATGGCGAATGGG
[124 nt withheld, positions 6875-6998]
C
[91 nt withheld, positions 7000-7090]
A
[49 nt withheld, positions 7092-7140]
CCTTTGACGTTGGAGTCCACGTTCTTT
[37 nt withheld, positions 7168-7204]
ACCCTATCTCGGTCTATTCTTTTGATTTATAAGGGATTTTGCCGATTTCGGCCTATTGGTTAAAAAATGA
GCTGATTTAACAAAAATTTAACGCGAATTTTAACAAAATATTAACGCTTACAATTTAGGTGGCACTTTTC
GGGGAAATGTGCGCGGAACCCCTATTTGTTTATTTTTCTAAATACATTCAAATATGTATCCGCTCATGAG
ACAATAACCCTGATAAATGCTTCAATAATATTGAAAAAGGAAGAGTATGAGTATTCAACATTTCCGTGTC
GCCCTTATTCCCTTTTTTGCGGCATTTTGCCTTCCTGTTTTTGCTCACCCAGAAACGCTGGTGAAAGTAA
AAGATGCTGAAGATCAGTTGGGTGCACGAGTGGGTTACATCGAACTGGATCTCAACAGCGGTAAGATCCT
TGAGAGTTTTCGCCCCGAAGAACGTTTTCCAATGATGAGCACTTTTAAAGTTCTGCTATGTGGCGCGGTA
TTATCCCGTATTGACGCCGGGCAAGAGCAACTCGGTCGCCGCATACACTATTCTCAGAATGACTTGGTTG
AGTACTCACCAGTCACAGAAAAGCATCTTACGGATGGCATGACAGTAAGAGAATTATGCAGTGCTGCCAT
AACCATGAGTGATAACACTGCGGCCAACTTACTTCTGACAACGATCGGAGGACCGAAGGAGCTAACCGCT
TTTTTGCACAACATGGGGGATCATGTAACTCGCCTTGATCGTTGGGAACCGGAGCTGAATGAAGCCATAC
CAAACGACGAGCGTGACACCACGATGCCTGTAGCAATGGCAACAACGTTGCGCAAACTATTAACTGGCGA
ACTACTTACTCTAGCTTCCCGGCAACAATTAATAGACTGGATGGAGGCGGATAAAGTTGCAGGACCACTT
CTGCGCTCGGCCCTTCCGGCTGGCTGGTTTATTGCTGATAAATCTGGAGCCGGTGAGCGTGGGTCTCGCG
GTATCATTGCAGCACTGGGGCCAGATGGTAAGCCCTCCCGTATCGTAGTTATCTACACGACGGGGAGTCA
GGCAACTATGGATGAACGAAATAGACAGATCGCTGAGATAGGTGCCTCACTGATTAAGCATTGGTAACTG
TCAGACCAAGTTTACTCATATATACTTTAGATTGATTTAAAACTTCATTTTTAATTTAAAAGGATCTAGG
TGAAGATCCTTTTTGATAATCTCATGACCAAAATCCCTTAACGTGAGTTTTCGTTCCACTGAGCGTCAGA
CCCCGTAGAAAAGATCAAAGGATCTTCTTGAGATCCTTTTTTTCTGCGCGTAATCTGCTGCTTGCAAACA
AAAAAACCACCGCTACCAGCGGTGGTTTGTTTGCCGGATCAAGAGCTACCAACTCTTTTTCCGAAGGTAA
CTGGCTTCAGCAGAGCGCAGATACCAAATACTGTTCTTCTAGTGTAGCCGTAGTTAGGCCACCACTTCAA
GAACTCTGTAGCACCGCCTACATACCTCGCTCTGCTAATCCTGTTACCAGTGGCTGCTGCCAGTGGCGAT
AAGTCGTGTCTTACCGGGTTGGACTCAAGACGATAGTTACCGGATAAGGCGCAGCGGTCGGGCTGAACGG
GGGGTTCGTGCACACAGCCCAGCTTGGAGCGAACGACCTACACCGAACTGAGATACCTACAGCGTGAGCT
ATGAGAAAGCGCCACGCTTCCCGAAGGGAGAAAGGCGGACAGGTATCCGGTAAGCGGCAGGGTCGGAACA
GGAGAGCGCACGAGGGAGCTTCCAGGGGGAAACGCCTGGTATCTTTATAGTCCTGTCGGGTTTCGCCACC
TCTGACTTGAGCGTCGATTTTTGTGATGCTCGTCAGGGGGGCGGAGCCTATGGAAAAACGCCAGCAACGC
GGCCTTTTTACGGTTCCTGGCCTTTTGCTGGCCTTTTGCTCACATGTTCTTTCCTGCGTTATCCCCTGAT
TCTGTGGATAACCGTATTACCGCCTTTGAGTGAGCTGATACCGCTCGCCGCAGCCGAACGACCGAGCGCA
GCGAGTCAGTGAGCGAGGAAGCGGAAGAGCGCCCAATACGCAAACCGCCTCTCCCCGCGCGTTGGCCGAT
TCATTAATGCAGCTGGCACGACAGGTTTCCCGACTGGAAAGCGGGCAGTGAGCGCAACGCAATTAATGTG
AGTTAGCTCACTCATTAGGCACCCCAGGCTTTACACTTTATGCTTCCGGCTCGTATGTTGTGTGGAATTG
TGAGCGGATAACAATTTCACACAGGAAACAGCTATGACCATGATTACGCCAAGCGCGCAATTAACCCTCA
CTAAAGGGAACAAAAGCTGGAGCTGCAAGC
Features (pLannotate 1.2.2; 31 found; start..end, strand, type, name):
      5..231     +  promoter       RSV promoter: Rous sarcoma virus enhancer/promoter
    232..412     +  LTR            5' LTR (truncated): truncated 5' long terminal repeat (LTR) from HIV-1
    459..584     +  misc_feature   HIV-1 Ψ: packaging signal of human immunodeficiency virus type 1
    568..931     +  CDS            HIV-1 gag (fragment): gag protein from human immunodeficiency virus 1; gag
   1077..1310    +  misc_feature   RRE: The Rev response element (RRE) of HIV-1 allows for Rev-dependent mRNA export from the nucleus to the cytoplasm.
   1687..1713    +  CDS            Rev (fragment): human immunodeficiency virus 1 (HIV-1) Rev protein; rev; enhances nuclear export of unspliced and incompletely spliced viral mRNAs
   1720..1743    +  promoter       SV40 promoter (fragment): SV40 early promoter
   1744..1815    +  promoter       SV40 promoter (fragment): SV40 enhancer and early promoter
   1839..1974    +  rep_origin     SV40 ori: SV40 origin of replication
   2020..2616    +  CDS            PuroR (fragment): puromycin N-acetyltransferase; pac from Streptomyces; confers resistance to puromycin
   2665..2782    +  misc_feature   cPPT/CTS: central polypurine tract and central termination sequence of HIV-1
   2847..2913    +  CDS            small t antigen (fragment): SV40 (simian virus 40) small t antigen
   2920..4098    +  promoter       EF-1α promoter: strong constitutive promoter for human elongation factor EF-1α
   4202..5290    +  CDS            LHX6: LHX6_HUMAN - Also known as LHX6.1. Experimental evidence at protein level: Swiss-Prot protein existence level 1. Probable transcription factor required for the expression of a subset of genes involved in interneurons migration and development. Functions in the specification of cortical interneuron subtypes and in the migration of GABAergic interneuron precursors from the subpallium to the cerebral cortex (By similarity). From Homo sapiens (Human).
   5306..5359    +  promoter       U6 promoter (fragment): RNA polymerase III promoter for human U6 snRNA
   5401..5989    +  misc_feature   WPRE: woodchuck hepatitis virus posttranscriptional regulatory element
   6040..6059    +  misc_feature   cPPT/CTS (fragment): central polypurine tract and central termination sequence of HIV-1
   6061..6294    +  LTR            3' LTR (ΔU3): self-inactivating 3' long terminal repeat (LTR) from HIV-1
   6372..6493    +  polyA_signal   SV40 poly(A) signal: SV40 polyadenylation signal
   6533..6668    +  rep_origin     SV40 ori: SV40 origin of replication
   6689..6707    -  promoter       T7 promoter: promoter for bacteriophage T7 RNA polymerase
   6715..6870    +  CDS            lacZα (fragment): LacZα fragment of β-galactosidase; lacZ fragment
   6875..7303    +  rep_origin     f1 ori (sequence partly withheld): f1 bacteriophage origin of replication; arrow indicates direction of (+) strand synthesis
   7356..7460    +  promoter       AmpR promoter: bla
   7461..8321    +  CDS            AmpR: β-lactamase; bla; confers resistance to ampicillin, carbenicillin, and related antibiotics
   8492..9080    +  rep_origin     ori: high-copy-number ColE1/pMB1/pBR322/pUC origin of replication
   9263..9355    +  CDS            lacI (fragment): lac repressor; lacI; The lac repressor binds to the lac operator to inhibit transcription in E. coli. This inhibition can be relieved by adding lactose or isopropyl-β-D-thiogalactopyranoside (IPTG).
   9368..9389    +  protein_bind   CAP binding site: CAP binding activates transcription in the presence of cAMP. E. coli catabolite activator protein
   9404..9434    +  promoter       lac promoter: promoter for the E. coli lac operon
   9442..9458    +  protein_bind   lac operator: The lac repressor binds to the lac operator to inhibit transcription in E. coli. This inhibition can be relieved by adding lactose or isopropyl-β-D-thiogalactopyranoside (IPTG). lac repressor encoded by lacI
   9503..9521    +  promoter       T3 promoter: promoter for bacteriophage T3 RNA polymerase
