[The description below was written by a language model from this plasmid's Addgene catalogue record and pLannotate feature annotations shown in this document.]
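Description:
TFORF0820 is a lentiviral mammalian expression plasmid built on the pLX_TRC317 backbone from the Broad Institute Genetic Perturbation Platform. It carries the human LIM-homeobox transcription factor LHX6 as one member of a barcoded transcription factor ORF collection. In bacteria it is maintained through a high-copy ColE1/pUC-type origin and selected with ampicillin via the β-lactamase gene. An f1 origin and leftover lac/lacZα, T7 and T3 cloning-vector elements also sit in the backbone. The depositor notes that the plasmid can recombine, which is a common issue with LTR-containing vectors.

The transfer cassette has a third-generation, self-inactivating layout. An RSV promoter drives a truncated HIV-1 5' LTR, followed by the Ψ packaging signal with a gag fragment, the RRE for Rev-dependent export of the genomic RNA, and a cPPT/CTS. It ends in a ΔU3 3' LTR with a downstream SV40 polyadenylation signal. Within the provirus, an SV40 early promoter/origin segment precedes puromycin N-acetyltransferase, allowing puromycin selection of transduced cells. The strong constitutive EF-1α promoter drives the synthesized LHX6 ORF, and a WPRE downstream enhances transcript stability and expression.

According to the record, each construct in the collection carries a unique 24-bp barcode. The barcode is not annotated separately in the feature table, so its position is not stated, although the recorded insert size exceeds the annotated coding region. The barcode allows the ORF to be identified by sequencing in pooled overexpression screens. The collection was developed for systematic studies of transcription-factor-directed differentiation.
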