Addgene plasmid #141720: TFORF0820
Purpose: Lentiviral vector for overexpressing transcription factor ORFs with unique 24-bp barcodes. Barcodes facilitate identification of transcription factors in pooled screens.
Depositing lab: Feng Zhang. Depositing organization: Broad Institute. Publication: A transcription factor atlas of directed differentiation. Joung J, Ma S, Tay T, Geiger-Schuller KR, Kirchgatterer PC, Verdine VK, Guo B, Arias-Garcia MA, Allen WE, Singh A, Kuksenko O, Abudayyeh OO, Gootenberg JS, Fu Z, Macrae RK, Buenrostro JD, Regev A, Zhang F. Cell. 2023 Jan 5;186(1):209-229.e26. doi: 10.1016/j.cell.2022.11.026. PubMed 36608654.
Backbone
  Vector backbone: pLX_TRC317
  Backbone manufacturer: Broad Institute Genetic Perturbation Platform
  Backbone size w/o insert (bp): 8264
  Vector type: Mammalian Expression, Lentiviral
  Selectable markers: Puromycin
Growth in bacteria
  Bacterial resistance: Ampicillin, 100 μg/mL
  Growth temperature: 37°C
  Growth strain: NEB Stable
  Copy number: High Copy
Gene/Insert
  Gene/Insert name: LHX6
  Species: H. sapiens (human)
  Insert size (bp): 1280
  Entrez Gene: LHX6 (a.k.a. LHX6.1)
  Promoter: EF1a
  Cloning method: Unknown
  Sequencing primers: 5′ GGGTGGAGACTGAAGTTAGGCCAG; 3′ CACATAGCGTAAAAGGAGCAACATAG
Terms and licenses: Academic/Nonprofit Terms; Industry Terms: Not Available to Industry
Depositor comments: NM_014368,ENST00000394319 . The transcription factor ORF portion of this plasmid was synthesized by Genewiz. Please test multiple small colonies in case of plasmid recombination. To make this collection available in a timely manner, a portion of this collection was not fully sequenced by Addgene. If an Addgene verified full plasmid sequence is not available, please contact us prior to placing an order to request the full sequence.
How to cite: TFORF0820 was a gift from Feng Zhang (Addgene plasmid # 141720 ; http://n2t.net/addgene:141720 ; RRID:Addgene_141720)
