>Addgene plasmid #141720 | TFORF0820 | depositor partial sequence | sequence record 277297 | Insert
ACCGCCACCATGTACTGGAAGCATGAGAACGCCGCCCCGGCGTTGCCCGAGGGCTGCCGGCTGCCGGCCG
AGGGCGGCCCCGCCACCGACCAGGTGATGGCCCAGCCAGGGTCCGGCTGCAAAGCGACCACCCGCTGTCT
TGAAGGGACCGCGCCGCCCGCCATGGCTCAGTCTGACGCCGAGGCCCTGGCAGGAGCTCTGGACAAGGAC
GAGGGTCAGGCCTCCCCATGTACGCCCAGCACGCCATCTGTCTGCTCACCGCCCTCTGCCGCCTCCTCCG
TGCCGTCTGCAGGCAAGAACATCTGCTCCAGCTGCGGCCTCGAGATCCTGGACCGATATCTGCTCAAGGT
CAACAACCTCATCTGGCACGTGCGGTGCCTCGAGTGCTCCGTGTGTCGCACGTCGCTGAGGCAGCAGAAC
AGCTGCTACATCAAGAACAAGGAGATCTTCTGCAAGATGGACTACTTCAGCCGATTCGGGACCAAGTGTG
CCCGGTGCGGCCGACAGATCTACGCCAGCGACTGGGTGCGGAGAGCTCGCGGCAACGCCTACCACCTGGC
CTGCTTCGCCTGCTTCTCGTGCAAGCGCCAGCTGTCCACTGGTGAGGAGTTCGGCCTGGTCGAGGAGAAG
GTGCTCTGCCGCATCCACTACGACACCATGATTGAGAACCTCAAGAGGGCCGCCGAGAACGGGAACGGCC
TCACGTTGGAGGGGGCAGTGCCCTCGGAACAGGACAGTCAACCCAAGCCGGCCAAGCGCGCGCGGACGTC
CTTCACCGCGGAACAGCTGCAGGTTATGCAGGCGCAGTTCGCGCAGGACAACAACCCCGACGCTCAGACG
CTGCAGAAGCTGGCGGACATGACGGGCCTCAGCCGGAGAGTCATCCAGGTGTGGTTTCAAAACTGCCGGG
CGCGTCATAAAAAGCACACGCCGCAACACCCAGTGCCGCCCTCGGGGGCGCCCCCGTCCCGCCTTCCCTC
CGCCCTGTCCGACGACATCCACTACACCCCGTTCAGCAGCCCCGAGCGGGCGCGCATGGTCACCCTGCAC
GGCTACATTGAGAGTCAGGTACAGTGCGGGCAGGTGCACTGCCGGCTGCCTTACACCGCACCCCCCGTCC
ACCTCAAAGCCGATATGGATGGGCCGCTCTCCAACCGGGGTGAGAAGGTCATCCTTTTTCAGTACTAGTA
ATGAACTAGTCCGTAACTTGAAAGTATTTCGATTTCTTGGCTTTATATATCTTGTGGAAAGGACGACACT
GCTTTACAAGAGGATCCCGC
