>Addgene plasmid #141720 | TFORF0820 | depositor partial sequence | sequence record 277298 | Barcode
CACTGCTTTACAAGAGGATCCCGC
